>Addgene plasmid #186281 | pEGFP.N3-SLC35A1-GFP | addgene full sequence | sequence record 365736 | Addgene NGS Result
GCCATGCATTAGTTATTAATAGTAATCAATTACGGGGTCATTAGTTCATAGCCCATATATGGAGTTCCGC
GTTACATAACTTACGGTAAATGGCCCGCCTGGCTGACCGCCCAACGACCCCCGCCCATTGACGTCAATAA
TGACGTATGTTCCCATAGTAACGCCAATAGGGACTTTCCATTGACGTCAATGGGTGGAGTATTTACGGTA
AACTGCCCACTTGGCAGTACATCAAGTGTATCATATGCCAAGTACGCCCCCTATTGACGTCAATGACGGT
AAATGGCCCGCCTGGCATTATGCCCAGTACATGACCTTATGGGACTTTCCTACTTGGCAGTACATCTACG
TATTAGTCATCGCTATTACCATGGTGATGCGGTTTTGGCAGTACATCAATGGGCGTGGATAGCGGTTTGA
CTCACGGGGATTTCCAAGTCTCCACCCCATTGACGTCAATGGGAGTTTGTTTTGGCACCAAAATCAACGG
GACTTTCCAAAATGTCGTAACAACTCCGCCCCATTGACGCAAATGGGCGGTAGGCGTGTACGGTGGGAGG
TCTATATAAGCAGAGCTGGTTTAGTGAACCGTCAGATCCGCTAGCGCTACCGGACTCAGATCTCGAGCTC
AAGCTTATGGCTGCCCCGAGAGACAATGTCACTTTATTATTCAAGTTATACTGCTTGGCAGTGATGACCC
TGATGGCTGCAGTCTATACCATAGCTTTAAGATACACAAGGACATCAGACAAAGAACTCTACTTTTCAAC
CACAGCCGTGTGTATCACAGAAGTTATAAAGTTATTGCTAAGTGTGGGAATTTTAGCTAAAGAAACTGGT
AGTCTGGGTAGATTCAAAGCATCTTTAAGAGAAAATGTCTTGGGGAGCCCCAAGGAACTGTTGAAGTTAA
GTGTGCCATCGTTAGTGTATGCTGTTCAGAACAACATGGCTTTCCTAGCTCTTAGCAATCTGGATGCAGC
AGTGTACCAGGTGACCTACCAGTTGAAGATTCCGTGTACTGCTTTATGCACTGTTTTAATGTTAAACCGG
ACACTCAGCAAATTACAGTGGGTTTCAGTTTTTATGCTGTGTGCTGGAGTTACGCTTGTACAGTGGAAAC
CAGCCCAAGCTACAAAAGTGGTGGTGGAACAAAATCCATTATTAGGGTTTGGCGCTATAGCTATTGCTGT
ATTGTGCTCAGGATTTGCAGGAGTATATTTTGAAAAAGTTTTAAAGAGTTCAGATACTTCTCTTTGGGTG
AGAAACATTCAAATGTATCTATCAGGGATTATTGTGACATTAGCTGGCGTCTACTTGTCAGATGGAGCTG
AAATTAAAGAAAAAGGATTTTTCTATGGTTACACATATTATGTCTGGTTTGTCATCTTTCTTGCAAGTGT
TGGTGGCCTCTACACTTCTGTTGTGGTTAAGTACACAGACAACATCATGAAAGGCTTTTCTGCAGCAGCG
GCCATTGTCCTTTCCACCATTGCTTCAGTAATGCTGTTTGGATTACAGATAACACTCACCTTTGCCCTGG
GTACTCTTCTTGTATGTGTTTCCATATATCTCTATGGATTACCCAGACAAGACACTACATCCATCCAACA
AGGAGAAACAGCTTCAAAGGAGAGAGTTATTGGTGTGGGATCCATCGCCACCATGGTGAGCAAGGGCGAG
GAGCTGTTCACCGGGGTGGTGCCCATCCTGGTCGAGCTGGACGGCGACGTAAACGGCCACAAGTTCAGCG
TGTCCGGCGAGGGCGAGGGCGATGCCACCTACGGCAAGCTGACCCTGAAGTTCATCTGCACCACCGGCAA
GCTGCCCGTGCCCTGGCCCACCCTCGTGACCACCCTGACCTACGGCGTGCAGTGCTTCAGCCGCTACCCC
GACCACATGAAGCAGCACGACTTCTTCAAGTCCGCCATGCCCGAAGGCTACGTCCAGGAGCGCACCATCT
TCTTCAAGGACGACGGCAACTACAAGACCCGCGCCGAGGTGAAGTTCGAGGGCGACACCCTGGTGAACCG
CATCGAGCTGAAGGGCATCGACTTCAAGGAGGACGGCAACATCCTGGGGCACAAGCTGGAGTACAACTAC
AACAGCCACAACGTCTATATCATGGCCGACAAGCAGAAGAACGGCATCAAGGTGAACTTCAAGATCCGCC
ACAACATCGAGGACGGCAGCGTGCAGCTCGCCGACCACTACCAGCAGAACACCCCCATCGGCGACGGCCC
CGTGCTGCTGCCCGACAACCACTACCTGAGCACCCAGTCCGCCCTGAGCAAAGACCCCAACGAGAAGCGC
GATCACATGGTCCTGCTGGAGTTCGTGACCGCCGCCGGGATCACTCTCGGCATGGACGAGCTGTACAAGT
AAAGCGGCCGCGACTCTAGATCATAATCAGCCATACCACATTTGTAGAGGTTTTACTTGCTTTAAAAAAC
CTCCCACACCTCCCCCTGAACCTGAAACATAAAATGAATGCAATTGTTGTTGTTAACTTGTTTATTGCAG
CTTATAATGGTTACAAATAAAGCAATAGCATCACAAATTTCACAAATAAAGCATTTTTTTCACTGCATTC
TAGTTGTGGTTTGTCCAAACTCATCAATGTATCTTAAGGCGTAAATTGTAAGCGTTAATATTTTGTTAAA
ATTCGCGTTAAATTTTTGTTAAATCAGCTCATTTTTTAACCAATAGGCCGAAATCGGCAAAATCCCTTAT
AAATCAAAAGAATAGACCGAGATAGGGT
[37 nt withheld, positions 2759-2795]
AAAGAACGTGGACTCCAACGTCAAAGG
[49 nt withheld, positions 2823-2871]
T
[91 nt withheld, positions 2873-2963]
G
[124 nt withheld, positions 2965-3088]
CAGGTGGCACTTTTCGGGGAAATGTGCGCGGAACCCCTATTTGTTTATTTTTCTAAATACATTCAAATAT
GTATCCGCTCATGAGACAATAACCCTGATAAATGCTTCAATAATATTGAAAAAGGAAGAGTCCTGAGGCG
GAAAGAACCAGCTGTGGAATGTGTGTCAGTTAGGGTGTGGAAAGTCCCCAGGCTCCCCAGCAGGCAGAAG
TATGCAAAGCATGCATCTCAATTAGTCAGCAACCAGGTGTGGAAAGTCCCCAGGCTCCCCAGCAGGCAGA
AGTATGCAAAGCATGCATCTCAATTAGTCAGCAACCATAGTCCCGCCCCTAACTCCGCCCATCCCGCCCC
TAACTCCGCCCAGTTCCGCCCATTCTCCGCCCCATGGCTGACTAATTTTTTTTATTTATGCAGAGGCCGA
GGCCGCCTCGGCCTCTGAGCTATTCCAGAAGTAGTGAGGAGGCTTTTTTGGAGGCCTAGGCTTTTGCAAA
GATCGATCAAGAGACAGGATGAGGATCGTTTCGCATGATTGAACAAGATGGATTGCACGCAGGTTCTCCG
GCCGCTTGGGTGGAGAGGCTATTCGGCTATGACTGGGCACAACAGACAATCGGCTGCTCTGATGCCGCCG
TGTTCCGGCTGTCAGCGCAGGGGCGCCCGGTTCTTTTTGTCAAGACCGACCTGTCCGGTGCCCTGAATGA
ACTGCAAGACGAGGCAGCGCGGCTATCGTGGCTGGCCACGACGGGCGTTCCTTGCGCAGCTGTGCTCGAC
GTTGTCACTGAAGCGGGAAGGGACTGGCTGCTATTGGGCGAAGTGCCGGGGCAGGATCTCCTGTCATCTC
ACCTTGCTCCTGCCGAGAAAGTATCCATCATGGCTGATGCAATGCGGCGGCTGCATACGCTTGATCCGGC
TACCTGCCCATTCGACCACCAAGCGAAACATCGCATCGAGCGAGCACGTACTCGGATGGAAGCCGGTCTT
GTCGATCAGGATGATCTGGACGAAGAGCATCAGGGGCTCGCGCCAGCCGAACTGTTCGCCAGGCTCAAGG
CGAGCATGCCCGACGGCGAGGATCTCGTCGTGACCCATGGCGATGCCTGCTTGCCGAATATCATGGTGGA
AAATGGCCGCTTTTCTGGATTCATCGACTGTGGCCGGCTGGGTGTGGCGGACCGCTATCAGGACATAGCG
TTGGCTACCCGTGATATTGCTGAAGAGCTTGGCGGCGAATGGGCTGACCGCTTCCTCGTGCTTTACGGTA
TCGCCGCTCCCGATTCGCAGCGCATCGCCTTCTATCGCCTTCTTGACGAGTTCTTCTGAGCGGGACTCTG
GGGTTCGAAATGACCGACCAAGCGACGCCCAACCTGCCATCACGAGATTTCGATTCCACCGCCGCCTTCT
ATGAAAGGTTGGGCTTCGGAATCGTTTTCCGGGACGCCGGCTGGATGATCCTCCAGCGCGGGGATCTCAT
GCTGGAGTTCTTCGCCCACCCTAGGGGGAGGCTAACTGAAACACGGAAGGAGACAATACCGGAAGGAACC
CGCGCTATGACGGCAATAAAAAGACAGAATAAAACGCACGGTGTTGGGTCGTTTGTTCATAAACGCGGGG
TTCGGTCCCAGGGCTGGCACTCTGTCGATACCCCACCGAGACCCCATTGGGGCCAATACGCCCGCGTTTC
TTCCTTTTCCCCACCCCACCCCCCAAGTTCGGGTGAAGGCCCAGGGCTCGCAGCCAACGTCGGGGCGGCA
GGCCCTGCCATAGCCTCAGGTTACTCATATATACTTTAGATTGATTTAAAACTTCATTTTTAATTTAAAA
GGATCTAGGTGAAGATCCTTTTTGATAATCTCATGACCAAAATCCCTTAACGTGAGTTTTCGTTCCACTG
AGCGTCAGACCCCGTAGAAAAGATCAAAGGATCTTCTTGAGATCCTTTTTTTCTGCGCGTAATCTGCTGC
TTGCAAACAAAAAAACCACCGCTACCAGCGGTGGTTTGTTTGCCGGATCAAGAGCTACCAACTCTTTTTC
CGAAGGTAACTGGCTTCAGCAGAGCGCAGATACCAAATACTGTTCTTCTAGTGTAGCCGTAGTTAGGCCA
CCACTTCAAGAACTCTGTAGCACCGCCTACATACCTCGCTCTGCTAATCCTGTTACCAGTGGCTGCTGCC
AGTGGCGATAAGTCGTGTCTTACCGGGTTGGACTCAAGACGATAGTTACCGGATAAGGCGCAGCGGTCGG
GCTGAACGGGGGGTTCGTGCACACAGCCCAGCTTGGAGCGAACGACCTACACCGAACTGAGATACCTACA
GCGTGAGCTATGAGAAAGCGCCACGCTTCCCGAAGGGAGAAAGGCGGACAGGTATCCGGTAAGCGGCAGG
GTCGGAACAGGAGAGCGCACGAGGGAGCTTCCAGGGGGAAACGCCTGGTATCTTTATAGTCCTGTCGGGT
TTCGCCACCTCTGACTTGAGCGTCGATTTTTGTGATGCTCGTCAGGGGGGCGGAGCCTATGGAAAAACGC
CAGCAACGCGGCCTTTTTACGGTTCCTGGCCTTTTGCTGGCCTTTTGCTCACATGTTCTTTCCTGCGTTA
TCCCCTGATTCTGTGGATAACCGTATTACC
Features (pLannotate 1.2.2; 15 found; start..end, strand, type, name):
     70..373     +  enhancer       CMV enhancer: human cytomegalovirus immediate early enhancer
    374..577     +  promoter       CMV promoter: human cytomegalovirus (CMV) immediate early promoter
    600..636     +  misc_feature   MCS (fragment): multiple cloning site
    637..1647    +  CDS            SLC35A1: S35A1_HUMAN - Experimental evidence at protein level: Swiss-Prot protein existence level 1. Transports CMP-sialic acid from the cytosol into Golgi vesicles where glycosyltransferases function (PubMed:15576474). Efficient CMP-sialic acid uptake depends on the presence of free CMP inside the vesicles, suggesting the proteins functions as an antiporter. Binds both CMP-sialic acid and free CMP, but has higher affinity for free CMP (By similarity). From Homo sapiens (Human).
   1663..2382    +  CDS            EGFP: the original enhanced GFP (Yang et al., 1996) mammalian codon-optimized
   2399..2482    +  CDS            large T antigen (fragment): large T antigen from SV40 (simian virus 40)
   2505..2626    +  polyA_signal   SV40 poly(A) signal: SV40 polyadenylation signal
   2660..3088    -  rep_origin     f1 ori (sequence partly withheld): f1 bacteriophage origin of replication; arrow indicates direction of (+) strand synthesis
   3115..3219    +  promoter       AmpR promoter: bla
   3221..3578    +  promoter       SV40 promoter: SV40 enhancer and early promoter
   3613..4407    +  CDS            NeoR/KanR: aminoglycoside phosphotransferase from Tn5; aph(3')-II (or nptII); confers resistance to neomycin, kanamycin, and G418 (Geneticin®)
   4428..4580    +  CDS            ble (fragment): BLE_KLEPN - Experimental evidence at protein level: Swiss-Prot protein existence level 1. Binding protein with a strong affinity to the bleomycin family of antibiotics. Binds to CL990; an antimitotic-antibiotic compound. From Klebsiella pneumoniae.
   4639..4686    +  polyA_signal   HSV TK poly(A) signal: herpes simplex virus thymidine kinase polyadenylation signal (Cole and Stacy, 1985)
   4777..4793    -  polyA_signal   bGH poly(A) signal (fragment): bovine growth hormone polyadenylation signal
   5015..5603    +  rep_origin     ori: high-copy-number ColE1/pMB1/pBR322/pUC origin of replication
