[The description below was written by a language model from this plasmid's Addgene catalogue record and pLannotate feature annotations shown in this document.]
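Description:
pEGFP.N3-SLC35A1-GFP is a 5,708 bp mammalian expression plasmid built on the pEGFP.N3 backbone for transient production of human SLC35A1 isoform a carrying a C-terminal GFP tag. SLC35A1 is the Golgi CMP-sialic acid transporter, which moves CMP-sialic acid from the cytosol into the Golgi lumen, apparently as an antiporter exchanging it for free CMP. The coding sequence was inserted between the HindIII and BamHI sites of the multiple cloning site, both of which were retained. It sits directly upstream of the mammalian codon-optimised EGFP open reading frame, separated by a short linker derived from the remaining polylinker, so the two are translated as a single fusion. Transcription is driven by the human cytomegalovirus immediate early enhancer and promoter and terminated by the SV40 polyadenylation signal.

The plasmid is propagated in E. coli at high copy from a ColE1/pUC-type origin and selected with kanamycin. The Tn5 aminoglycoside phosphotransferase (NeoR/KanR) gene is placed behind tandem promoters: a bacterial bla promoter for kanamycin resistance in bacteria and the SV40 enhancer/early promoter for G418 resistance in mammalian cells, with an HSV TK polyadenylation signal downstream. Stable selection is therefore possible in principle, although the record states transient expression as the purpose. An f1 origin is also present, which permits single-stranded DNA production. The small annotated fragments of SV40 large T antigen, ble and the bGH poly(A) signal appear to be backbone remnants or partial annotation matches rather than functional elements. The GFP fusion lets the transporter's expression and subcellular localisation be followed by fluorescence, and the associated work concerns substrate coordination and selectivity in the nucleotide sugar transporters SLC35A1 and SLC35A2.
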