Addgene plasmid #186281: pEGFP.N3-SLC35A1-GFP
Purpose: transient expression of C-terminal GFP tagged SLC35A1 isoform a in mammalian cells
Depositing lab: Somshuvra Mukhopadhyay. Depositing organization: University of Texas at Austin. Publication: A three-pocket model for substrate coordination and selectivity by the nucleotide sugar transporters SLC35A1 and SLC35A2. Li D, Mukhopadhyay S. J Biol Chem. 2021 Sep;297(3):101069. doi: 10.1016/j.jbc.2021.101069. Epub 2021 Aug 10. PubMed 34384782.
Backbone
  Vector backbone: pEGFP.N3
  Total vector size (bp): 5708
  Vector type: Mammalian Expression
Growth in bacteria
  Bacterial resistance: Kanamycin, 50 μg/mL
  Growth temperature: 37°C
  Growth strain: DH5alpha
  Copy number: High Copy
Gene/Insert
  Gene/Insert name: SLC35A1
  Species: H. sapiens (human)
  Entrez Gene: SLC35A1 (a.k.a. CDG2F, CMPST, CST, hCST)
  Promoter: CMV
  Tag / fusion protein: GFP (C terminal on insert)
  Cloning method: Restriction Enzyme; 5′ cloning site HindIII (not destroyed); 3′ cloning site BamHI (not destroyed)
  Sequencing primers: 5′ ATGTCGTAACAACTCCGCCC; 3′ GCTGAACTTGTGGCCGTTTA
Terms and licenses: Academic/Nonprofit Terms; Industry Terms: Not Available to Industry
How to cite: pEGFP.N3-SLC35A1-GFP was a gift from Somshuvra Mukhopadhyay (Addgene plasmid # 186281 ; http://n2t.net/addgene:186281 ; RRID:Addgene_186281)
